Addgene plasmid #134896: TK-GFP-Nluc-P2A-neo-TK
Purpose: Expresses GFP protein and a fusion protein of Nluc-neo inserting into Cryptosporidium parvum TK locus
Depositing lab: David Sibley. Depositing organization: Washington University in Saint Louis. Publication: A Stem-Cell-Derived Platform Enables Complete Cryptosporidium Development In Vitro and Genetic Tractability. Wilke G, Funkhouser-Jones LJ, Wang Y, Ravindran S, Wang Q, Beatty WL, Baldridge MT, VanDussen KL, Shen B, Kuhlenschmidt MS, Kuhlenschmidt TB, Witola WH, Stappenbeck TS, Sibley LD. Cell Host Microbe. 2019 Jun 18. pii: S1931-3128(19)30252-5. doi: 10.1016/j.chom.2019.05.007. PubMed 31231046.
Backbone
  Vector backbone: pUC19
  Backbone manufacturer: invitrogen
  Backbone size w/o insert (bp): 2300
  Total vector size (bp): 8663
  Modifications to backbone: No
  Vector type: Cryptosporidium Expression
Growth in bacteria
  Bacterial resistance: Ampicillin, 100 μg/mL
  Growth temperature: 37°C
  Growth strain: DH5alpha
  Copy number: High Copy
Gene/Insert
  Gene/Insert name: TK-GFP-Nluc-P2A-Neo-TK
  Species: Cryptosporidium parvum
  Insert size (bp): 5961
  Promoter: Cryptosporidium actin and enolase
  Cloning method: Restriction Enzyme; 5′ cloning site SacI (unknown if destroyed); 3′ cloning site KpnI (unknown if destroyed)
  Sequencing primers: 5′ GAGCTCCATTTGTCCTAACTTCA; 3′ GGTACCCCTACCATAAGCATCA
Terms and licenses: Academic/Nonprofit Terms; Industry Terms: Not Available to Industry
How to cite: TK-GFP-Nluc-P2A-neo-TK was a gift from David Sibley (Addgene plasmid # 134896 ; http://n2t.net/addgene:134896 ; RRID:Addgene_134896)
