[The description below was written by a language model from this plasmid's Addgene catalogue record and pLannotate feature annotations shown in this document.]
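Description:
TK-GFP-Nluc-P2A-neo-TK is a pUC19-based targeting plasmid of about 8.7 kb, built for genetic modification of the apicomplexan parasite Cryptosporidium parvum. In E. coli it is maintained at high copy through the pUC-type ColE1 origin and selected with ampicillin via the β-lactamase gene and its promoter. The remaining bacterial annotations (lac promoter and operator, CAP site, and fragments of lacZα, lacI, rop and bom) are leftovers of the cloning backbone and play no part in the payload.

The roughly 6 kb insert, cloned between SacI and KpnI, carries two expression units that, according to the construct name and stated purpose, are flanked by sequences from the C. parvum thymidine kinase (TK) locus to direct integration there. These flanks are not annotated in the feature table, but unannotated stretches on either side of the cassettes are consistent with them. The first unit encodes a GFP (matched by the annotation tool as a fragment of an EGFP derivative). The second encodes NanoLuc luciferase followed closely by the neo (nptII) aminoglycoside phosphotransferase gene. The name indicates a P2A peptide between these two, which would normally yield separate proteins from one transcript, although the catalogue describes the product as an Nluc-neo fusion. The record lists Cryptosporidium actin and enolase promoters but does not say which drives which unit, and neither promoter is annotated.

Integration at TK would give parasites that are fluorescent for imaging, luminescent for quantitative growth readouts, and resistant to aminoglycosides such as paromomycin for selection of transgenic lines. The associated publication concerns a stem-cell-derived culture platform that supports complete Cryptosporidium development and genetic manipulation in vitro.
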