Features (pLannotate 1.2.2; 14 found; start..end, strand, type, name):
     28..63      +  CDS            rop (fragment): Rop protein, which maintains plasmids at low copy number; rop
    165..264     +  misc_feature   bom (fragment): basis of mobility region from pBR322
    270..427     -  CDS            lacZα (fragment): LacZα fragment of β-galactosidase; lacZ fragment
   2455..3173    +  CDS            SiriusGFP (fragment): enhanced GFP (EGFP) derivative that exhibits robust folding and enhanced photostability (Zhong et al., 2019) mammalian codon-optimized
   4101..4613    +  CDS            Nluc: NanoLuc® luciferase human codon-optimized
   4686..5477    +  CDS            neo: KKA2_KLEPN - Also known as kan, nptII. Experimental evidence at protein level: Swiss-Prot protein existence level 1. Resistance to kanamycin, neomycin, paromomycin, ribostamycin, butirosin and gentamicin B. From Klebsiella pneumoniae.
   6407..6456    +  misc_feature   MCS (fragment): pUC18/19 multiple cloning site
   6493..6509    -  protein_bind   lac operator: The lac repressor binds to the lac operator to inhibit transcription in E. coli. This inhibition can be relieved by adding lactose or isopropyl-β-D-thiogalactopyranoside (IPTG). lac repressor encoded by lacI
   6517..6547    -  promoter       lac promoter: promoter for the E. coli lac operon
   6562..6583    -  protein_bind   CAP binding site: CAP binding activates transcription in the presence of cAMP. E. coli catabolite activator protein
   6596..6688    -  CDS            lacI (fragment): lac repressor; lacI; The lac repressor binds to the lac operator to inhibit transcription in E. coli. This inhibition can be relieved by adding lactose or isopropyl-β-D-thiogalactopyranoside (IPTG).
   6871..7459    -  rep_origin     ori: high-copy-number ColE1/pMB1/pBR322/pUC origin of replication
   7630..8490    -  CDS            AmpR: β-lactamase; bla; confers resistance to ampicillin, carbenicillin, and related antibiotics
   8491..8595    -  promoter       AmpR promoter: bla
>Addgene plasmid #134896 | TK-GFP-Nluc-P2A-neo-TK | addgene full sequence | sequence record 264608 | Addgene NGS Result
AATAGGCGTATCACGAGGCCCTTTCGTCTCGCGCGTTTCGGTGATGACGGTGAAAACCTCTGACACATGC
AGCTCCCGGAGACGGTCACAGCTTGTCTGTAAGCGGATGCCGGGAGCAGACAAGCCCGTCAGGGCGCGTC
AGCGGGTGTTGGCGGGTGTCGGGGCTGGCTTAACTATGCGGCATCAGAGCAGATTGTACTGAGAGTGCAC
CATATGCGGTGTGAAATACCGCACAGATGCGTAAGGAGAAAATACCGCATCAGGCGCCATTCGCCATTCA
GGCTGCGCAACTGTTGGGAAGGGCGATCGGTGCGGGCCTCTTCGCTATTACGCCAGCTGGCGAAAGGGGG
ATGTGCTGCAAGGCGATTAAGTTGGGTAACGCCAGGGTTTTCCCAGTCACGACGTTGTAAAACGACGGCC
AGTGAATTCGAGCTGAGCTCCATTTGTCCTAACTTCATCTATGGTCTTATTTTTATCAACCTGCTTAATA
AAAGAGTTCAAATTCCTATCTACAAAAATTACCTGGTCTTCATCATCTATGTCATCTTTCAGTAAATGGC
TTTCAACAATTAATGCAGTATTGTCTTTATCATCAATATATTCTTTATCAATATCAATCCCAATCATTCC
ATTTTTACGTTTTCTACCTTTAAATCCGCCTTCATTAATTTCACAATTATTGAAAAAATCTTCGTCCAAA
CTACTATCATTACATTCAAGCTTCTCAGTTAAAATATTGTCAACTTTATTATAAAATGTAACATTTTGAC
AAACTATTGGCTTTTCAAAGTTATACTCCCAGTCAGGCGGAATCACCTCATCATCTGGTACAACAAATTC
ATCAGAGTCTATTGAAAGTTTATCAGAATCATCTTTCAATTTACTTTTTTTCCTCCTTGGTCTTGTTTTC
TTTGACTTAGCTCTACGCTTTTTCAATTTATCTGGTGCATCTTGATTTTGTTCATCGCCAATCCTTTTCA
TATAGCTAACTGGATTCAAAAAATTGGAATTTTCCTGGTAATAAACTTTATCTAATTCATCTGATTCTTC
CCTCAAATCAACAAATAATATTTCCTCTTCCTTATTATACCCACCTAATAATAATTCAAGATCCTCCTCA
GTAGGCCCATTTTCAAGACTACTTATCATAATTTCTTATCAAACTCAAGTTAAAAAGCATTATCACACCA
AAAACATATATTCTACTCGAAATCCCACTCTTATATAATAATATCAATTTACATTTCAAGTATCTGAAAA
TGAACCCTTTTGGCGCCTTTTAATATCTATATATAGGTAACCACTTTTCTCAAGTAATAAATTTGAGGCT
AAATTGAGATTAAATAACTACTCATAAAGTAAAAATAAATTAAATTTATTTTTATTAATCACTCAAAACA
AAATTTTAAACCATCTAACACAAAGAATTCAACAATTTACCTAATAAATACTTTAAAGCAATAATATCAC
TCATACCTCAGAATGAGTTGGTTATAAACAGTAATAATAGAAAGCGTTAGGGCTATAAAAATGACCAAAT
AAGTCATTTAGCATCATAAGTATATACATTAGATACAGAATGAGTTCAAAATAAATAAAAAATTAGACTT
ACTTACAAATTCTAAGCTATAGTATAAAAGAACTAAGAAGATTTGATGAATTTGCTATACCATTTTAAAT
ATTTGTTTATAGTTTTTTGATATTAATATAAGGACTATTAAGTGAAAAGGAAACTACACATATTTCCGCC
AATTCATTGTATTGCATCGCACACATAAATGAAAGATTAAAAGAAAAGAAATTCTATTATCTAGTATTAA
AATAATACCAATAATAAGCAACACTTTTTTGTTATTTTTTATTATAAAGATTAATTTGCTACTTTAAATT
GAAAAAAACTTTACAGGTTTATACAAATTCGTACATCACATGTATACAATGCTACATACATTACTTGATA
AATATTACGACGTGAAACGTATTAATTTAAACGAATCTTAGTTATGTAAATAAAAAAAGGTTAGATTTTA
GTAAAAAAAAAAGACCAAATTTTATATTAAATATAAATCTTGCATTGAATGCATTTATGTCAAATTGCAT
GCACCTTGCCGCCCACCATGCATAGACGCGCGCCAATACGTATTAATAGACGATTACATGACAAAGTTTA
GAGATTAAATAAAAATCAAGTATAAATTTAGAATAGACAACATGTAAAAAGTGAGATGAATCTTTTTACG
ATACGTACAGTGCGCATTAAAAATCCAAAGTATATTTTTATTTTCCTGCGTGCGTATACATATCTTTAAA
TACTTGGATAAAGAGATAATAAGAATTGTACGGCAAGCAAAGTAGTAGTTTAATAGAGCAGTTTTTATAT
TTTATATATAGCTTACTTACAATATAGATTTTTTTTTTTCATAGATTTCGGGCATATTACACAAGTAACA
AAAGATGGTGAGCAAGGGCGAGGAGCTGTTCACCGGGGTGGTGCCCATCCTGGTCGAGCTGGACGGCGAC
GTAAACGGCCACAAGTTCAGCGTGCGCGGCGAGGGCGAGGGCGATGCCACCAACGGCAAGCTGACCCTGA
AGTTCATCTGCACCACCGGCAAGCTGCCCGTGCCCTGGCCCACCCTCGTGACCACCCTGACCTACGGCGT
GCAGTGCTTCAGCCGCTACCCCGACCACATGAAGCAGCACGACTTCTTCAAGTCCGCCATGCCCGAAGGC
TACGTCCAGGAGCGCACCATCTCCTTCAAGGACGACGGCACCTACAAGACCCGCGCCGAGGTGAAGTTCG
AGGGCGACACCCTGGTGAACCGCATCGAGCTGAAGGGCATCGACTTCAAGGAGGACGGCAACATCCTGGG
GCACAAGCTGGAGTACAACTTCAACAGCCACAACGTCTATATCACGGCCGACAAGCAGAAGAACGGCATC
AAGGCGAACTTCAAGATCCGCCACAACGTCGAGGACGGCAGCGTGCAGCTCGCCGACCACTACCAGCAGA
ACACCCCCATCGGCGACGGCCCCGTGCTGCTGCCCGACAACCACTACCTGAGCACCCAGTCCAAGCTGAG
CAAAGACCCCAACGAGAAGCGCGATCACATGGTCCTGCTGGAGTTCGTGACCGCCGCCGGGATCACTCTC
GGCATGGACGAGCTGTACAAGTAGATCAATATTGTTCTTGGAGTTGTTCTTAACAGCTTATTTCCTGAAC
ACAGATACGTATTGCAACTTAAATAGAAATATGAATTACACAAGTTATCACTTCTTGTAGACAATTTCTT
ATTACATTATTCAGATCTCAGTTCTATTCTCATTTGAAAGCTAAAAAAAAAGATGATAAATTGTCTAATC
AATGCTAATAAACTCTAAATTTAGCAAGAAAATTCTATTATAATTGTTAGTCAATGATAACTAATATTAT
GGATAGAAGGTGGGCTAGTTTGAATCAAAATAGTTACTAAGTAATGTGTAGTTCGATACGATTTTTTCCT
TCTTTTTAAACGAAAGTGTTTAAATTATGTGCGTGTTGTTTTCCTGAGCACAGTATTAGAAATTAATTAA
GTTGATTTGTCAGGTGATGTTTATTACCAAAGTTCAAGTCCGAAAATAGAGCTGCCATTTAACAATAAAA
AAGAGCGGTCCAAATTTAGGCAAAACAAATTTTTTAAAAAAAGCTCCAAGTCCGGGAATTGAACCCGGGT
CATCCGCGTGACAGGCGGATATACCAGGTGGGGAAACTAAATATACTGAAATTCGGTAGATTCTATATCT
CACGGGACAGCTTTTCACACACACTTAGTTCTATATTGCGTCATAACTTTTGTTTTTTTTGTTGCACTTT
TTTTCTCTTATATTCAAGTAAGTGGTTTAGATTCTCTAAGGGCGGGAATATGAATTAGTGGCAATTCAAA
GGATTTAAACGATCAGGCGCCTGCACACCAAACTCTAATTCGTACACAGCATGCCCGAGGTTATAGATAT
AGATACTGCGAAATTATTTTCATTGTTTCAGTTAAGAAATAATAAAATATTTTATTATAGTTATTTTCCA
AATTTATTTGAGATTTTTGTATTGAAGTTTAGCCGTCGACATGGTCTTCACACTCGAAGATTTCGTTGGG
GACTGGCGACAGACAGCCGGCTACAACCTGGACCAAGTCCTTGAACAGGGAGGTGTGTCCAGTTTGTTTC
AGAATCTCGGGGTGTCCGTAACTCCGATCCAAAGGATTGTCCTGAGCGGTGAAAATGGGCTGAAGATCGA
CATCCATGTCATCATCCCGTATGAAGGTCTGAGCGGCGACCAAATGGGCCAGATCGAAAAAATTTTTAAG
GTGGTGTACCCTGTGGATGATCATCACTTTAAGGTGATCCTGCACTATGGCACACTGGTAATCGACGGGG
TTACGCCGAACATGATCGACTATTTCGGACGGCCGTATGAAGGCATCGCCGTGTTCGACGGCAAAAAGAT
CACTGTAACAGGGACCCTGTGGAACGGCAACAAAATTATCGACGAGCGCCTGATCAACCCCGACGGCTCC
CTGCTGTTCCGAGTAACCATCAACGGAGTGACCGGCTGGCGGCTGTGCGAACGCATTCTGGCGGCTAGCG
GAAGCGGAGCTACTAACTTCAGCCTGCTGAAGCAGGCTGGAGACGTGGAGGAGAACCCTGGACCTATGAT
TGAACAAGATGGTTTACACGCTGGTTCTCCCGCCGCTTGGGTCGAAAGACTTTTCGGTTATGACTGGGCT
CAACAAACCATCGGTTGCTCTGATGCCGCCGTCTTCCGTCTTTCTGCTCAAGGTCGTCCTGTTCTTTTCG
TCAAGACCGACCTTTCTGGTGCCCTTAATGAACTTCAAGATGAAGCTGCCCGTCTTTCTTGGCTTGCCAC
CACCGGTGTTCCTTGCGCTGCTGTCCTTGACGTTGTCACTGAAGCCGGTAGAGACTGGCTTCTTTTAGGT
GAAGTCCCCGGTCAAGATCTTCTTTCTTCTCACCTTGCTCCTGCCGAAAAAGTTTCTATCATGGCTGATG
CTATGCGTCGTCTTCATACCCTTGATCCCGCTACCTGCCCTTTCGACCACCAAGCCAAACATCGTATCGA
ACGTGCTCGTACTCGTATGGAAGCCGGTCTTGTCGATCAAGATGATCTTGACGAAGAACATCAAGGTCTT
GCCCCTGCCGAACTTTTCGCCAGACTTAAGGCCCGTATGCCCGACGGTGAAGATCTTGTCGTCACCCATG
GTGATGCCTGCTTACCCAATATCATGGTTGAAAATGGTCGTTTTTCTGGTTTCATCGACTGTGGTCGTCT
TGGTGTCGCCGACCGTTATCAAGATATTGCCTTAGCTACCCGTGATATTGCTGAAGAACTTGGTGGTGAA
TGGGCTGACCGTTTCCTTGTCCTTTACGGTATCGCCGCTCCCGATTCTCAACGTATCGCCTTCTATCGTC
TTCTTGACGAATTCTTCTGATTAATTAAGGCAAAATTTGGCGCAGCTATGGCGCCTCTTGAAAGTGCCTA
AAAAGGAGTCAAAGTTAGACAGACCAAGAAAAGGTAACAAGGCAAGAGAAAACATACATTAATATATATA
CATATATATATACTTAATAGAGATAGTATTACTCTTCTATTCTCTTGTATAGATTGGTATTAGTAGTCTT
TTATGGAAAAGGAGAAGAGATGAATAAAGGTTACAAAGGAGGATGCTTTTCTCTAAAAGTACCACCAGTG
TTTTGCAATAATGGGAATTTATTATTAATCCCAAAAGGAAGAGATAACGAAATTTATGTATATGATACTT
TGGGAAATGGAGAGTCTAAATCTCAATTTTCTGCTTCAAAAGAAATTATCACAGGTCTTGGTGTGATAAA
GTCTGATCAAAATGAGGAATTTATTGTTACTACAACTGTTAGTGGTTTAATACGAATTTTTCATTTAAAT
GATATCTTAAATCATAAAGAAAAGAAGTCTGTAATAGAGATTGAAATTGGTCGATGTATTATTGATTTGA
AAGTTGCAAAAAACAATATATATTTTATCATAAGTGAAGCAAAAGATCAAGATACTTTGATTGATACTAA
TGTTTCCTTATATAAAATTCCCATTTCTGATATAATTTCAAAATTTAATACTTCTGTTAATCAAAAATCT
AATCATTCCAAATTTATTCAAAAATCTCTCAAAAAGATTATTAACTTCTCATATGGAGCTTTAAATTTCC
AAGTATCTTCGGATGAGTCTTTATTCTGTTTTATATGGAAAAATATCTTAATTATTTGGAATACTCAATA
CCCTGATAAAATTATTCGTTTTAGACATTCCGAATATATTCTATCGCTTACACTTTCTGAAGATCAACAA
TTTGTTGCTACTGGTGATGCTTATGGTAGGGGTACCAGCTCGGTACCCGGGGATCCTCTAGAGTCGACCT
GCAGGCATGCAAGCTTGGCGTAATCATGGTCATAGCTGTTTCCTGTGTGAAATTGTTATCCGCTCACAAT
TCCACACAACATACGAGCCGGAAGCATAAAGTGTAAAGCCTGGGGTGCCTAATGAGTGAGCTAACTCACA
TTAATTGCGTTGCGCTCACTGCCCGCTTTCCAGTCGGGAAACCTGTCGTGCCAGCTGCATTAATGAATCG
GCCAACGCGCGGGGAGAGGCGGTTTGCGTATTGGGCGCTCTTCCGCTTCCTCGCTCACTGACTCGCTGCG
CTCGGTCGTTCGGCTGCGGCGAGCGGTATCAGCTCACTCAAAGGCGGTAATACGGTTATCCACAGAATCA
GGGGATAACGCAGGAAAGAACATGTGAGCAAAAGGCCAGCAAAAGGCCAGGAACCGTAAAAAGGCCGCGT
TGCTGGCGTTTTTCCATAGGCTCCGCCCCCCTGACGAGCATCACAAAAATCGACGCTCAAGTCAGAGGTG
GCGAAACCCGACAGGACTATAAAGATACCAGGCGTTTCCCCCTGGAAGCTCCCTCGTGCGCTCTCCTGTT
CCGACCCTGCCGCTTACCGGATACCTGTCCGCCTTTCTCCCTTCGGGAAGCGTGGCGCTTTCTCATAGCT
CACGCTGTAGGTATCTCAGTTCGGTGTAGGTCGTTCGCTCCAAGCTGGGCTGTGTGCACGAACCCCCCGT
TCAGCCCGACCGCTGCGCCTTATCCGGTAACTATCGTCTTGAGTCCAACCCGGTAAGACACGACTTATCG
CCACTGGCAGCAGCCACTGGTAACAGGATTAGCAGAGCGAGGTATGTAGGCGGTGCTACAGAGTTCTTGA
AGTGGTGGCCTAACTACGGCTACACTAGAAGAACAGTATTTGGTATCTGCGCTCTGCTGAAGCCAGTTAC
CTTCGGAAAAAGAGTTGGTAGCTCTTGATCCGGCAAACAAACCACCGCTGGTAGCGGTGGTTTTTTTGTT
TGCAAGCAGCAGATTACGCGCAGAAAAAAAGGATCTCAAGAAGATCCTTTGATCTTTTCTACGGGGTCTG
ACGCTCAGTGGAACGAAAACTCACGTTAAGGGATTTTGGTCATGAGATTATCAAAAAGGATCTTCACCTA
GATCCTTTTAAATTAAAAATGAAGTTTTAAATCAATCTAAAGTATATATGAGTAAACTTGGTCTGACAGT
TACCAATGCTTAATCAGTGAGGCACCTATCTCAGCGATCTGTCTATTTCGTTCATCCATAGTTGCCTGAC
TCCCCGTCGTGTAGATAACTACGATACGGGAGGGCTTACCATCTGGCCCCAGTGCTGCAATGATACCGCG
AGACCCACGCTCACCGGCTCCAGATTTATCAGCAATAAACCAGCCAGCCGGAAGGGCCGAGCGCAGAAGT
GGTCCTGCAACTTTATCCGCCTCCATCCAGTCTATTAATTGTTGCCGGGAAGCTAGAGTAAGTAGTTCGC
CAGTTAATAGTTTGCGCAACGTTGTTGCCATTGCTACAGGCATCGTGGTGTCACGCTCGTCGTTTGGTAT
GGCTTCATTCAGCTCCGGTTCCCAACGATCAAGGCGAGTTACATGATCCCCCATGTTGTGCAAAAAAGCG
GTTAGCTCCTTCGGTCCTCCGATCGTTGTCAGAAGTAAGTTGGCCGCAGTGTTATCACTCATGGTTATGG
CAGCACTGCATAATTCTCTTACTGTCATGCCATCCGTAAGATGCTTTTCTGTGACTGGTGAGTACTCAAC
CAAGTCATTCTGAGAATAGTGTATGCGGCGACCGAGTTGCTCTTGCCCGGCGTCAATACGGGATAATACC
GCGCCACATAGCAGAACTTTAAAAGTGCTCATCATTGGAAAACGTTCTTCGGGGCGAAAACTCTCAAGGA
TCTTACCGCTGTTGAGATCCAGTTCGATGTAACCCACTCGTGCACCCAACTGATCTTCAGCATCTTTTAC
TTTCACCAGCGTTTCTGGGTGAGCAAAAACAGGAAGGCAAAATGCCGCAAAAAAGGGAATAAGGGCGACA
CGGAAATGTTGAATACTCATACTCTTCCTTTTTCAATATTATTGAAGCATTTATCAGGGTTATTGTCTCA
TGAGCGGATACATATTTGAATGTATTTAGAAAAATAAACAAATAGGGGTTCCGCGCACATTTCCCCGAAA
AGTGCCACCTGACGTCTAAGAAACCATTATTATCATGACATTAACCTATAAA
